>Addgene plasmid #154626 | pEPYC1CB0477 | addgene full sequence | sequence record 318573 | Addgene NGS Result
GTTTACCCGCCAATATATCCTGTCAAACACTGATAGTTTAAACCACTTCGTGCAGAAGACAATAGTGGAG
GGAGGCGTGTCGTTTTAGTGAGGATCGAAAGGACAGTAACTGCTAGGAGGACCGATGCTGATCTTCCATC
AACAAATAATCCAAGTAAGGTAGGTCACGACCACTATAATTTCGGGAAACCTCCTCGGCTATCGCTTTAG
CAAGACCTCTACATTGCGATAAAGGAAAGGCTATGCCCAATTATGACCCCCGCCGATGACGCGGGAAAAA
CTGGTACTTGTTGAAGCATCTTCCACTATGCCCAATGGTGGAGCACGACAAAACTGGTACTTGTGTACAG
CTGACGTAAGGGATGACGCACATATCAGCTTAGCAAGACCTCTTGAAGATAAGATAATAATGTTGAAGAT
AAGATGCCTGCCTTGATGACTATATAAGGTTTTGCTATTCATTGAAAGCAGTAGTGACTGATTTGTATAT
ATACTGTATTAAAATCTTAATAGGTTTTGATAAAAGCGAACGTGGGGAAACCCGAACCAAACCTTCTTCT
AAACTCTCTCTCATCTCTCTTAAAGCAAACTTCTCTCTTGTCTTTCTTGCGTGAGCGATCTTCAACGTTG
TCAGATCGTGCTTCGGCACCAGTACAACGTTTTCTTTCACTGAAGCGAAATCAAAGATCTCTTTGTGGAC
ACGTAGTGCGGCGCCATTAAATAACGTGTACTTGTCCTATTCTTGTCGGTGTGGTCTTGGGAAAAGAAAG
CTTGCTGGAGGCTGCTGTTCAGCCCCATACATTACTTGTTACGATTCTGCTGACTTTCGGCGGGTGCAAT
ATCTCTACTTCTGCTTGACGAGGTATTGTTGCCTGTACTTCTTTCTTCTTCTTCTTGCTGATTGGTTCTA
TAAGAAATCTAGTATTTTCTTTGAAACAGAGTTTTCCCGTGGTTTTCGAACTTGGAGAAAGATTGTTAAG
CTTCTGTATATTCTGCCCAAATTACCATGGTGAGCGGCTGGCGGCTGTTCAAGAAGATTAGCGGAATGGG
TCAGTCCCTTATGTTACGTCCTGTAGAAACCCCAACCCGTGAAATCAAAAAACTCGACGGCCTGTGGGCA
TTCAGTCTGGATCGCGAAAACTGTGGAATTGATCAGCGTTGGTGGGAAAGCGCGTTACAAGAAAGCCGGG
CAATTGCTGTGCCAGGCAGTTTTAACGATCAGTTCGCCGATGCAGATATTCGTAATTATGCGGGCAACGT
CTGGTATCAGCGCGAAGTCTTTATACCGAAAGGTAAGTCTTACTCTCTCTTTTTTGGTCTGTATTTTTAA
TTTTTTGAAGTATACTATTTGTACTGACGCTAATAATCTTTTTTCAGGTTGGGCAGGCCAGCGTATCGTG
CTGCGTTTCGATGCGGTCACTCATTACGGCAAAGTGTGGGTCAATAATCAGGAAGTGATGGAGCATCAGG
GCGGCTATACGCCATTTGAAGCCGATGTCACGCCGTATGTTATTGCCGGGAAAAGTGTACGTATCACCGT
TTGTGTGAACAACGAACTGAACTGGCAGACTATCCCGCCGGGAATGGTGATTACCGACGAAAACGGCAAG
AAAAAGCAGTCTTACTTCCATGATTTCTTTAACTATGCCGGAATCCATCGCAGCGTAATGCTCTACACCA
CGCCGAACACCTGGGTGGACGATATCACCGTGGTGACGCATGTCGCGCAAGACTGTAACCACGCGTCTGT
TGACTGGCAGGTACTTCATGCTTCAACGTGTAACTTAAGAGATACTGTGTGAAATTTTATATTTCCATAC
ATTTGCTTGACCTTTGCTTTTTGTCAATTTTTTTCCCCTTACAGGTGGTGGCCAATGGTGATGTCAGCGT
TGAACTGCGTGATGCGGATCAACAGGTGGTTGCAACTGGACAAGGCACTAGCGGGACTTTGCAAGTGGTG
AATCCGCACCTCTGGCAACCGGGTGAAGGTTATCTCTATGAACTGTGCGTCACAGCCAAAAGCCAGACAG
AGTGTGATATCTACCCGCTTCGCGTCGGCATCCGGTCAGTGGCAGTGAAGGGCGAACAGTTCCTGATTAA
CCACAAACCGTTCTACTTTACTGGCTTTGGTCGTCATGAAGATGCGGACTTGCGTGGCAAAGGATTCGAT
AACGTGCTGATGGTGCACGACCACGCATTAATGGACTGGATTGGGGCCAACTCCTACCGTACCTCGCATT
ACCCTTACGCTGAAGAGATGCTCGACTGGGCAGATGAACATGGCATCGTGGTGATTGATGAAACTGCTGC
TGTCGGCTTTAACCTCTCTTTAGGCATTGGTTTCGAAGCGGGCAACAAGCCGAAAGAACTGTACAGCGAA
GAGGCAGTCAACGGGGAAACTCAGCAAGCGCACTTACAGGCGATTAAAGAGCTGATAGCGCGTGACAAAA
ACCACCCAAGCGTGGTGATGTGGAGTATTGCCAACGAACCGGATACCCGTCCGCAAGGTGCACGGGAATA
TTTCGCGCCACTGGCGGAAGCAACGCGTAAACTCGACCCGACGCGTCCGATCACCTGCGTCAATGTAATG
TTCTGCGACGCTCACACCGATACCATCAGCGATCTCTTTGATGTGCTGTGCCTGAACCGTTATTACGGAT
GGTATGTCCAAAGCGGCGATTTGGAAACGGCAGAGAAGGTACTGGAAAAAGAACTTCTGGCCTGGCAGGA
GAAACTGCATCAGCCGATTATCATCACCGAATACGGCGTGGATACGTTAGCCGGGCTGCACTCAATGTAC
ACCGACATGTGGAGTGAAGAGTATCAGTGTGCATGGCTGGATATGTATCACCGCGTCTTTGATCGCGTCA
GCGCCGTCGTCGGTGAACAGGTATGGAATTTCGCCGATTTTGCGACCTCGCAAGGCATATTGCGCGTTGG
CGGTAACAAGAAAGGGATCTTCACTCGCGACCGCAAACCGAAGTCGGCGGCTTTTCTGCTGCAAAAACGC
TGGACTGGCATGAACTTCGGTGAAAAACCGCAGCAGGGAGGCAAACAAGGTTCGATGGTGAGCAAGGGCG
AGGAGCTGTTCACCGGGGTGGTGCCCATCCTGGTCGAGCTGGACGGCGACGTAAACGGCCACAAGTTCAG
CGTGTCCGGCGAGGGCGAGGGCGATGCCACCTACGGCAAGCTGACCCTGAAGTTCATCTGCACCACCGGC
AAGCTGCCCGTGCCCTGGCCCACCCTCGTGACCACCTTCGGCTACGGCCTGCAGTGCTTCGCCCGCTACC
CCGACCACATGAAGCAGCACGACTTCTTCAAGTCCGCCATGCCCGAAGGCTACGTCCAGGAGCGCACCAT
CTTCTTCAAGGACGACGGCAACTACAAGACCCGCGCCGAGGTGAAGTTCGAGGGCGACACCCTGGTGAAC
CGCATCGAGCTGAAGGGCATCGACTTCAAGGAGGACGGCAACATCCTGGGGCACAAGCTGGAGTACAACT
ACAACAGCCACAACGTCTATATCATGGCCGACAAGCAGAAGAACGGCATCAAGGTGAACTTCAAGATCCG
CCACAACATCGAGGACGGCAGCGTGCAGCTCGCCGACCACTACCAGCAGAACACCCCCATCGGCGACGGC
CCCGTGCTGCTGCCCGACAACCACTACCTGAGCTACCAGTCCGCCCTGAGCAAAGACCCCAACGAGAAGC
GCGATCACATGGTCCTGCTGGAGTTCGTGACCGCCGCCGGGATCACTCTCGGCATGGACGAGCTGTACAA
GTGAGCTTGTCCTGCTTTAATGAGATATGCGAGAAGCCTATGATCGCATGATATTTGCTTTCAATTCTGT
TGTGCACGTTGTAAAAAACCTGAGCATGTGTAGCTCAGATCCTTACCGCCGGTTTCGGTTCATTCTAATG
AATATATCACCCGTTACTATCGTATTTTTATGAATAATATTCTCCGTTCAATTTACTGATTGTACCCTAC
TACTTATATGTACAATATTAAAATGAAAACAATATATTGTGCTGAATAGGTTTATAGCGACATCTATGAT
AGAGCGCCACAATAACAAACAATTGCGTTTTATTATTACAAATCCAATTTTAAAAAAAGCGGCAGAACCG
GTCAAACCTAAAAGACTGATTACATAAATCTTATTCAAATTTCAAAAGTGCCCCAGGGGCTAGTATCTAC
GACACACCGAGCGGCGAACTAATAACGCTCACTGAAGGGAACTCCGGTTCCCCGCCGGCGCGCATGGGTG
AGATTCCTTGAAGTTGAGTATTGGCCGTCCGCTCTACCGAAAGTTACGGGCACCATTCAACCCGGTCCAG
CACGGCGGCCGGGTAACCGACTTGCTGCCCCGAGAATTATGCAGCATTTTTTTGGTGTATGTGGGCCCCA
AATGAAGTGCAGGTCAAACCTTGACAGTGACGACAAATCGTTGGGCGGGTCCAGGGCGAATTTTGCGACA
ACATGTCGAGGCTCAGCAGGACCGCTAAGCTTGAATTCTTGCTTGTCTTCACAGAGTGGGGCCCACTGCA
TCCACCCCAGTACATTAAAAACGTCCGCAATGTGTTATTAAGTTGTCTAAGCGTCAATTTGTTTACACCA
CAATATATCCTGCCACCAGCCAGCCAACAGCTCCCCGACCGGCAGCTCGGCACAAAATCACCACTCGATA
CAGGCAGCCCATCAGTCAGATCAGGATCTCCTTTGCGACGCTCACCGGGCTGGTTGCCCTCGCCGCTGGG
CTGGCGGCCGTCTATGGCCCTGCAAACGCGCCAGAAACGCCGTCGAAGCCGTGTGCGAGACACCGCGGCC
GCCGGCGTTGTGGATACCTCGCGGAAAACTTGGCCCTCACTGACAGATGAGGGGCGGACGTTGACACTTG
AGGGGCCGACTCACCCGGCGCGGCGTTGACAGATGAGGGGCAGGCTCGATTTCGGCCGGCGACGTGGAGC
TGGCCAGCCTCGCAAATCGGCGAAAACGCCTGATTTTACGCGAGTTTCCCACAGATGATGTGGACAAGCC
TGGGGATAAGTGCCCTGCGGTATTGACACTTGAGGGGCGCGACTACTGACAGATGAGGGGCGCGATCCTT
GACACTTGAGGGGCAGAGTGCTGACAGATGAGGGGCGCACCTATTGACATTTGAGGGGCTGTCCACAGGC
AGAAAATCCAGCATTTGCAAGGGTTTCCGCCCGTTTTTCGGCCACCGCTAACCTGTCTTTTAACCTGCTT
TTAAACCAATATTTATAAACCTTGTTTTTAACCAGGGCTGCGCCCTGTGCGCGTGACCGCGCACGCCGAA
GGGGGGTGCCCCCCCTTCTCGAACCCTCCCGGCCCGCTAACGCGGGCCTCCCATCCCCCCAGGGGCTGCG
CCCCTCGGCCGCGAACGGCCTCACCCCAAAAATGGCAGCGCTGGCCAATTCGTGCGCGGAACCCCTATTT
GTTTATTTTTCTAAATACATTCAAATATGTATCCGCTCATGAGACAATAACCTTGATAAATGCTTCAATA
ATATTGAAAAAGGAAGAGTATGAGTATTCAACATTTCCGTGTCGCCCTTATTCCCTTTTTTGCGGCATTT
TGCCTTCCTGTTTTTGCTCACCCAGAAACGCTGGTGAAAGTAAAAGATGCTGAAGATCAGTTGGGTGCAC
GAGTGGGTTACATCGAACTGGATCTCAACAGCGGTAAGATCCTTGAGAGTTTTCGCCCCGAAGAACGTTT
TCCAATGATGAGCACTTTTAAAGTTCTGCTATGTGGCGCGGTATTATCCCGTATTGACGCCGGGCAAGAG
CAACTCGGTCGCCGCATACACTATTCTCAGAATGACTTGGTTGAGTACTCACCAGTCACAGAAAAGCATC
TTACGGATGGCATGACAGTAAGAGAATTATGCAGTGCTGCCATAACCATGAGTGATAACACTGCGGCCAA
CTTACTTCTGACAACGATCGGAGGACCGAAGGAGCTAACCGCTTTTTTGCACAACATGGGGGATCATGTA
ACTCGCCTTGATCGTTGGGAACCGGAGCTGAATGAAGCCATACCAAACGACGAGCGTGACACCACGATGC
CTGTAGCAATGGCAACAACGTTGCGCAAACTATTAACTGGCGAACTACTTACTCTAGCTTCCCGGCAACA
ATTAATAGACTGGATGGAGGCGGATAAAGTTGCAGGACCACTTCTGCGCTCGGCCCTTCCGGCTGGCTGG
TTTATTGCTGATAAATCTGGAGCCGGTGAGCGTGGTTCTCGCGGTATCATTGCAGCACTGGGGCCAGATG
GTAAGCCCTCCCGTATCGTAGTTATCTACACGACGGGGAGTCAGGCAACTATGGATGAACGAAATAGACA
GATCGCTGAGATAGGTGCCTCACTGATTAAGCATTGGTAACTGTCAGACCAAGTTTACTCATATATACTT
TAGATTGATTTAAAACTTCATTTTTAATTTAAAAGGATCTAGGTGAAGATCCTTTTTGATAATCTCATGA
CCAAAATCCCTTAACGTGAGTTTTCGTTCCACTGAGCGTCAGACCCCGTAGAAAAGATCAAAGGATCTTC
TTGAGATCCTTTTTTTCTGCGCGTAATCTGCTGCTTGCAAACAAAAAAACCACCGCTACCAGCGGTGGTT
TGTTTGCCGGATCAAGAGCTACCAACTCTTTTTCCGAAGGTAACTGGCTTCAGCAGAGCGCAGATACCAA
ATACTGTTCTTCTAGTGTAGCCGTAGTTAGGCCACCACTTCAAGAACTCTGTAGCACCGCCTACATACCT
CGCTCTGCTAATCCTGTTACCAGTGGCTGCTGCCAGTGGCGATAAGTCGTGTCTTACCGGGTTGGACTCA
AGACGATAGTTACCGGATAAGGCGCAGCGGTCGGGCTGAACGGGGGGTTCGTGCACACAGCCCAGCTTGG
AGCGAACGACCTACACCGAACTGAGATACCTACAGCGTGAGCTATGAGAAAGCGCCACGCTTCCCGAAGG
GAGAAAGGCGGACAGGTATCCGGTAAGCGGCAGGGTCGGAACAGGAGAGCGCACGAGGGAGCTTCCAGGG
GGAAACGCCTGGTATCTTTATAGTCCTGTCGGGTTTCGCCACCTCTGACTTGAGCGTCGATTTTTGTGAT
GCTCGTCAGGGGGGCGGAGCCTATGGAAAAACGCCAGCAACGCGGCCTTTTTACGGTTCCTGGCAGATCC
TAGATGTGGCGCAACGATGCCGGCGACAAGCAGGAGCGCACCGACTTCTTCCGCATCAAGTGTTTTGGCT
CTCAGGCCGAGGCCCACGGCAAGTATTTGGGCAAGGGGTCGCTGGTATTCGTGCAGGGCAAGATTCGGAA
TACCAAGTACGAGAAGGACGGCCAGACGGTCTACGGGACCGACTTCATTGCCGATAAGGTGGATTATCTG
GACACCAAGGCACCAGGCGGGTCAAATCAGGAATAAGGGCACATTGCCCCGGCGTGAGTCGGGGCAATCC
CGCAAGGAGGGTGAATGAATCGGACGTTTGACCGGAAGGCATACAGGCAAGAACTGATCGACGCGGGGTT
TTCCGCCGAGGATGCCGAAACCATCGCAAGCCGCACCGTCATGCGTGCGCCCCGCGAAACCTTCCAGTCC
GTCGGCTCGATGGTCCAGCAAGCTACGGCCAAGATCGAGCGCGACAGCGTGCAACTGGCTCCCCCTGCCC
TGCCCGCGCCATCGGCCGCCGTGGAGCGTTCGCGTCGTCTTGAACAGGAGGCGGCAGGTTTGGCGAAGTC
GATGACCATCGACACGCGAGGAACTATGACGACCAAGAAGCGAAAAACCGCCGGCGAGGACCTGGCAAAA
CAGGTCAGCGAGGCCAAGCAGGCCGCGTTGCTGAAACACACGAAGCAGCAGATCAAGGAAATGCAGCTTT
CCTTGTTCGATATTGCGCCGTGGCCGGACACGATGCGAGCGATGCCAAACGACACGGCCCGCTCTGCCCT
GTTCACCACGCGCAACAAGAAAATCCCGCGCGAGGCGCTGCAAAACAAGGTCATTTTCCACGTCAACAAG
GACGTGAAGATCACCTACACCGGCGTCGAGCTGCGGGCCGACGATGACGAACTGGTGTGGCAGCAGGTGT
TGGAGTACGCGAAGCGCACCCCTATCGGCGAGCCGATCACCTTCACGTTCTACGAGCTTTGCCAGGACCT
GGGCTGGTCGATCAATGGCCGGTATTACACGAAGGCCGAGGAATGCCTGTCGCGCCTACAGGCGACGGCG
ATGGGCTTCACGTCCGACCGCGTTGGGCACCTGGAATCGGTGTCGCTGCTGCACCGCTTCCGCGTCCTGG
ACCGTGGCAAGAAAACGTCCCGTTGCCAGGTCCTGATCGACGAGGAAATCGTCGTGCTGTTTGCTGGCGA
CCACTACACGAAATTCATATGGGAGAAGTACCGCAAGCTGTCGCCGACGGCCCGACGGATGTTCGACTAT
TTCAGCTCGCACCGGGAGCCGTACCCGCTCAAGCTGGAAACCTTCCGCCTCATGTGCGGATCGGATTCCA
CCCGCGTGAAGAAGTGGCGCGAGCAGGTCGGCGAAGCCTGCGAAGAGTTGCGAGGCAGCGGCCTGGTGGA
ACACGCCTGGGTCAATGATGACCTGGTGCATTGCAAACGCTAGGGCCTTGTGGGGTCAGTTCCGGCTGGG
GGTTCAGCAGCCAGCGCCTGATCTGGGGAACCCTGTGGTTGGCATGCACATACAAATGGACGAACGGATA
AACCTTTTCACGCCCTTTTAAATATCCGATTATTCTAATAAACGCTCTTTTCTCTTAG
Features (pLannotate 1.2.2; 17 found; start..end, strand, type, name):
      1..25      -  misc_feature   RB T-DNA repeat: right border repeat from nopaline C58 T-DNA
    176..198     +  promoter       CaMV 35S promoter (fragment): strong constitutive promoter from cauliflower mosaic virus
    222..244     +  promoter       CaMV 35S promoter (fragment): strong constitutive promoter from cauliflower mosaic virus
    351..372     +  promoter       CaMV 35S promoter (fragment): strong constitutive promoter from cauliflower mosaic virus
    660..1001    +  CDS            POL2_CPMVS (fragment): Experimental evidence at protein level: Swiss-Prot protein existence level 1. [Small capsid protein C-terminus part]: Acts as a suppressor of RNA-mediated gene silencing, also known as post-transcriptional gene silencing (PTGS), a mechanism of plant viral defense that limits the accumulation of viral RNAs. From Cowpea mosaic virus (strain SB) (CPMV).
   1061..1294    +  CDS            GUS (fragment): β-glucuronidase; uidA (or gusA) from E. coli
   1376..1762    +  CDS            GUS (fragment): β-glucuronidase; uidA (or gusA) from E. coli
   1862..3058    +  CDS            GUS (fragment): β-glucuronidase; uidA (or gusA) from E. coli
   3065..3781    +  CDS            EYFP: EYFP is a basic (constitutively fluorescent) green/yellow fluorescent protein published in 1996, derived from Aequorea victoria. It is reported to be a very rapidly-maturing weak dimer with high acid sensitivity.
   3792..4499    +  terminator     OCS terminator: octopine synthase terminator
   4611..4635    -  misc_feature   LB T-DNA repeat: left border repeat from nopaline C58 T-DNA
   4727..5358    +  rep_origin     oriV: incP origin of replication
   5445..5549    +  promoter       AmpR promoter: bla
   5550..6410    +  CDS            AmpR: β-lactamase; bla; confers resistance to ampicillin, carbenicillin, and related antibiotics
   6581..7169    +  rep_origin     ori: high-copy-number ColE1/pMB1/pBR322/pUC origin of replication
   7505..8650    +  CDS            trfA: TRFA_ECOLX - Experimental evidence at protein level: Swiss-Prot protein existence level 1. Also involved in plasmid copy number control, promoting intermolecular coupling of protein bound iterons at oriV, which inhibits replication initiation. From Escherichia coli.
   8677..8697    +  CDS            TetR (fragment): tetracycline resistance regulatory protein; tetR
