[The description below was written by a language model from this plasmid's Addgene catalogue record and pLannotate feature annotations shown in this document.]
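Description:
pEPYC1CB0477 is a MoClo (Golden Gate modular cloning) Level 1 reporter plasmid built in the pICH47811 acceptor backbone. It is a binary-type vector of about 8.8 kb. The assembled transcription unit sits between nopaline-type right and left T-DNA border repeats, so it can in principle be transferred into plant cells by Agrobacterium. The backbone carries both a high-copy ColE1/pUC origin for propagation in E. coli and the broad-host-range IncP oriV with its trfA replication initiator gene, which supports maintenance in other Gram-negative hosts. Selection is by ampicillin resistance (bla with its own promoter). The insert was assembled through BsaI sites that were destroyed during cloning, as is usual for Golden Gate assembly.

The payload is a single synthetic reporter unit, recorded as MinSyn_104::CPMV::HiBit::GUS::YFP::ocsT. MinSyn_104 is a minimal synthetic plant promoter. The annotation detects only three short matches of about 20 nt to the CaMV 35S promoter in this region, which suggests a designed promoter that includes small 35S-derived elements rather than the full viral promoter. Downstream is a cowpea mosaic virus sequence; the automated annotation labels it as a polyprotein fragment, but given its position ahead of the reporter it probably serves as a leader/untranslated region. The reporter comprises the small HiBiT luminescence-complementation tag (named in the record but not annotated), E. coli β-glucuronidase and EYFP, followed by the octopine synthase terminator. GUS is annotated as three separate fragments, and the record does not explain the gaps. The construct allows the activity of this synthetic promoter in plants to be measured by luminescent, enzymatic/histochemical or fluorescent readouts.
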