Addgene plasmid #154626: pEPYC1CB0477
Purpose: MoClo Level 1 reporter
Depositing lab: Nicola Patron. Depositing organization: Earlham Institute. Publication: Rational design of minimal synthetic promoters for plants. Cai YM, Kallam K, Tidd H, Gendarini G, Salzman A, Patron NJ. Nucleic Acids Res. 2020 Aug 28. pii: 5897334. doi: 10.1093/nar/gkaa682. PubMed 32856047.
Backbone
  Vector backbone: pICH47811
  Vector type: Synthetic Biology
Growth in bacteria
  Bacterial resistance: Ampicillin, 100 μg/mL
  Growth temperature: 37°C
  Growth strain: NEB Stable
  Copy number: High Copy
Gene/Insert
  Gene/Insert name: MinSyn_104 reporters [MinSyn_104::CPMV::HiBit::GUS::YFP::ocsT]
  Species: Synthetic
  Cloning method: Restriction Enzyme; 5′ cloning site BsaI (destroyed during cloning); 3′ cloning site BsaI (destroyed during cloning)
Terms and licenses: Academic/Nonprofit Terms; Industry Terms: Not Available to Industry
Depositor comments: Please visit https://www.biorxiv.org/content/10.1101/2020.05.14.095406v1 for bioRxiv preprint.
How to cite: pEPYC1CB0477 was a gift from Nicola Patron (Addgene plasmid # 154626 ; http://n2t.net/addgene:154626 ; RRID:Addgene_154626)
